>Addgene plasmid #101762 | pGL3-TGFb1 | addgene full sequence | sequence record 196956 | Addgene NGS Result
ATCGATAGGTACCTGGGCAGTTGGCGAGAACAGTTGGCACGGGCTTTCGTGGGTGGTGGGCCGCAGCTGC
TGCATGGGGACACCATCTACAGTGGGGCCGACCGCTATCGCCTGCACACAGCTGCTGGTGGCACCGTGCA
CCTGGAGATCGGCCTGCTGCTCCGCAACTTCGACCGCTACGGCGTGGAGTGCTGAGGGACTCTGCCTCCA
ACGTCACCACCATCCACACCCCGGACACCCAGTGATGGGGGAGGATGGCACAGTGGTCAAGAGCACAGAC
TCTAGAGACTGTCAGAGCTGACCCCAGCTAAGGCATGGCACCGCTTCTGTCCTTTCTAGGACCTCGGGGT
CCCTCTGGGCCCAGTTTCCCTATCTGTAAATTGGGGACAGTAAATGTATGGGGTCGCAGGGTGTTGAGTG
ACAGGAGGCTGCTTAGCCACATGGGAGGTGCTCAGTAAAGGAGAGCAATTCTTACAGGTGTCTGCCTCCT
GACCCTTCCATCCCTCAGGTGTCCTGTTGCCCCCTCCTCCCACTGACACCCTCCGGAGGCCCCCATGTTG
ACAGACCCTCTTCTCCTACCTTGTTTCCCAGCCTGACTCTCCTTCCGTTCTGGGTCCCCCTCCTCTGGTC
GGCTCCCCTGTGTCTCATCCCCCGGATTAAGCCTTCTCCGCCTGGTCCTCTTTCTCTGGTGACCCACACC
GCCCGCAAAGCCACAGCGCATCTGGATCACCCGCTTTGGTGGCGCTTGGCCGCCAGGAGGCAGCACCCTG
TTTGCGGGGCGGAGCCGGGGTGCCCGCCCCCTTTCCCCCAGGGCTGAAGGGACCCCCCTCGGAGCCCGCC
CACGCGAGATGAGGACAAGCTTGGCATTCCGGTACTGTTGGTAAAGCCACCATGGAAGACGCCAAAAACA
TAAAGAAAGGCCCGGCGCCATTCTATCCGCTGGAAGATGGAACCGCTGGAGAGCAACTGCATAAGGCTAT
GAAGAGATACGCCCTGGTTCCTGGAACAATTGCTTTTACAGATGCACATATCGAGGTGGACATCACTTAC
GCTGAGTACTTCGAAATGTCCGTTCGGTTGGCAGAAGCTATGAAACGATATGGGCTGAATACAAATCACA
GAATCGTCGTATGCAGTGAAAACTCTCTTCAATTCTTTATGCCGGTGTTGGGCGCGTTATTTATCGGAGT
TGCAGTTGCGCCCGCGAACGACATTTATAATGAACGTGAATTGCTCAACAGTATGGGCATTTCGCAGCCT
ACCGTGGTGTTCGTTTCCAAAAAGGGGTTGCAAAAAATTTTGAACGTGCAAAAAAAGCTCCCAATCATCC
AAAAAATTATTATCATGGATTCTAAAACGGATTACCAGGGATTTCAGTCGATGTACACGTTCGTCACATC
TCATCTACCTCCCGGTTTTAATGAATACGATTTTGTGCCAGAGTCCTTCGATAGGGACAAGACAATTGCA
CTGATCATGAACTCCTCTGGATCTACTGGTCTGCCTAAAGGTGTCGCTCTGCCTCATAGAACTGCCTGCG
TGAGATTCTCGCATGCCAGAGATCCTATTTTTGGCAATCAAATCATTCCGGATACTGCGATTTTAAGTGT
TGTTCCATTCCATCACGGTTTTGGAATGTTTACTACACTCGGATATTTGATATGTGGATTTCGAGTCGTC
TTAATGTATAGATTTGAAGAAGAGCTGTTTCTGAGGAGCCTTCAGGATTACAAGATTCAAAGTGCGCTGC
TGGTGCCAACCCTATTCTCCTTCTTCGCCAAAAGCACTCTGATTGACAAATACGATTTATCTAATTTACA
CGAAATTGCTTCTGGTGGCGCTCCCCTCTCTAAGGAAGTCGGGGAAGCGGTTGCCAAGAGGTTCCATCTG
CCAGGTATCAGGCAAGGATATGGGCTCACTGAGACTACATCAGCTATTCTGATTACACCCGAGGGGGATG
ATAAACCGGGCGCGGTCGGTAAAGTTGTTCCATTTTTTGAAGCGAAGGTTGTGGATCTGGATACCGGGAA
AACGCTGGGCGTTAATCAAAGAGGCGAACTGTGTGTGAGAGGTCCTATGATTATGTCCGGTTATGTAAAC
AATCCGGAAGCGACCAACGCCTTGATTGACAAGGATGGATGGCTACATTCTGGAGACATAGCTTACTGGG
ACGAAGACGAACACTTCTTCATCGTTGACCGCCTGAAGTCTCTGATTAAGTACAAAGGCTATCAGGTGGC
TCCCGCTGAATTGGAATCCATCTTGCTCCAACACCCCAACATCTTCGACGCAGGTGTCGCAGGTCTTCCC
GACGATGACGCCGGTGAACTTCCCGCCGCCGTTGTTGTTTTGGAGCACGGAAAGACGATGACGGAAAAAG
AGATCGTGGATTACGTCGCCAGTCAAGTAACAACCGCGAAAAAGTTGCGCGGAGGAGTTGTGTTTGTGGA
CGAAGTACCGAAAGGTCTTACCGGAAAACTCGACGCAAGAAAAATCAGAGAGATCCTCATAAAGGCCAAG
AAGGGCGGAAAGATCGCCGTGTAATTCTAGAGTCGGGGCGGCCGGCCGCTTCGAGCAGACATGATAAGAT
ACATTGATGAGTTTGGACAAACCACAACTAGAATGCAGTGAAAAAAATGCTTTATTTGTGAAATTTGTGA
TGCTATTGCTTTATTTGTAACCATTATAAGCTGCAATAAACAAGTTAACAACAACAATTGCATTCATTTT
ATGTTTCAGGTTCAGGGGGAGGTGTGGGAGGTTTTTTAAAGCAAGTAAAACCTCTACAAATGTGGTAAAA
TCGATAAGGATCCGTCGACCGATGCCCTTGAGAGCCTTCAACCCAGTCAGCTCCTTCCGGTGGGCGCGGG
GCATGACTATCGTCGCCGCACTTATGACTGTCTTCTTTATCATGCAACTCGTAGGACAGGTGCCGGCAGC
GCTCTTCCGCTTCCTCGCTCACTGACTCGCTGCGCTCGGTCGTTCGGCTGCGGCGAGCGGTATCAGCTCA
CTCAAAGGCGGTAATACGGTTATCCACAGAATCAGGGGATAACGCAGGAAAGAACATGTGAGCAAAAGGC
CAGCAAAAGGCCAGGAACCGTAAAAAGGCCGCGTTGCTGGCGTTTTTCCATAGGCTCCGCCCCCCTGACG
AGCATCACAAAAATCGACGCTCAAGTCAGAGGTGGCGAAACCCGACAGGACTATAAAGATACCAGGCGTT
TCCCCCTGGAAGCTCCCTCGTGCGCTCTCCTGTTCCGACCCTGCCGCTTACCGGATACCTGTCCGCCTTT
CTCCCTTCGGGAAGCGTGGCGCTTTCTCATAGCTCACGCTGTAGGTATCTCAGTTCGGTGTAGGTCGTTC
GCTCCAAGCTGGGCTGTGTGCACGAACCCCCCGTTCAGCCCGACCGCTGCGCCTTATCCGGTAACTATCG
TCTTGAGTCCAACCCGGTAAGACACGACTTATCGCCACTGGCAGCAGCCACTGGTAACAGGATTAGCAGA
GCGAGGTATGTAGGCGGTGCTACAGAGTTCTTGAAGTGGTGGCCTAACTACGGCTACACTAGAAGAACAG
TATTTGGTATCTGCGCTCTGCTGAAGCCAGTTACCTTCGGAAAAAGAGTTGGTAGCTCTTGATCCGGCAA
ACAAACCACCGCTGGTAGCGGTGGTTTTTTTGTTTGCAAGCAGCAGATTACGCGCAGAAAAAAAGGATCT
CAAGAAGATCCTTTGATCTTTTCTACGGGGTCTGACGCTCAGTGGAACGAAAACTCACGTTAAGGGATTT
TGGTCATGAGATTATCAAAAAGGATCTTCACCTAGATCCTTTTAAATTAAAAATGAAGTTTTAAATCAAT
CTAAAGTATATATGAGTAAACTTGGTCTGACAGTTACCAATGCTTAATCAGTGAGGCACCTATCTCAGCG
ATCTGTCTATTTCGTTCATCCATAGTTGCCTGACTCCCCGTCGTGTAGATAACTACGATACGGGAGGGCT
TACCATCTGGCCCCAGTGCTGCAATGATACCGCGAGACCCACGCTCACCGGCTCCAGATTTATCAGCAAT
AAACCAGCCAGCCGGAAGGGCCGAGCGCAGAAGTGGTCCTGCAACTTTATCCGCCTCCATCCAGTCTATT
AATTGTTGCCGGGAAGCTAGAGTAAGTAGTTCGCCAGTTAATAGTTTGCGCAACGTTGTTGCCATTGCTA
CAGGCATCGTGGTGTCACGCTCGTCGTTTGGTATGGCTTCATTCAGCTCCGGTTCCCAACGATCAAGGCG
AGTTACATGATCCCCCATGTTGTGCAAAAAAGCGGTTAGCTCCTTCGGTCCTCCGATCGTTGTCAGAAGT
AAGTTGGCCGCAGTGTTATCACTCATGGTTATGGCAGCACTGCATAATTCTCTTACTGTCATGCCATCCG
TAAGATGCTTTTCTGTGACTGGTGAGTACTCAACCAAGTCATTCTGAGAATAGTGTATGCGGCGACCGAG
TTGCTCTTGCCCGGCGTCAATACGGGATAATACCGCGCCACATAGCAGAACTTTAAAAGTGCTCATCATT
GGAAAACGTTCTTCGGGGCGAAAACTCTCAAGGATCTTACCGCTGTTGAGATCCAGTTCGATGTAACCCA
CTCGTGCACCCAACTGATCTTCAGCATCTTTTACTTTCACCAGCGTTTCTGGGTGAGCAAAAACAGGAAG
GCAAAATGCCGCAAAAAAGGGAATAAGGGCGACACGGAAATGTTGAATACTCATACTCTTCCTTTTTCAA
TATTATTGAAGCATTTATCAGGGTTATTGTCTCATGAGCGGATACATATTTGAATGTATTTAGAAAAATA
AACAAATAGGGGTTCCGCGCACATTTCCCCGAAAAGTGCCACCTG
[124 nt withheld, positions 4876-4999]
C
[91 nt withheld, positions 5001-5091]
A
[49 nt withheld, positions 5093-5141]
CCTTTGACGTTGGAGTCCACGTTCTTT
[37 nt withheld, positions 5169-5205]
ACCCTATCTCGGTCTATTCTTTTGATTTATAAGGGATTTTGCCGATTTCGGCCTATTGGTTAAAAAATGA
GCTGATTTAACAAAAATTTAACGCGAATTTTAACAAAATATTAACGCTTACAATTTGCCATTCGCCATTC
AGGCTGCGCAACTGTTGGGAAGGGCGATCGGTGCGGGCCTCTTCGCTATTACGCCAGCCCAAGCTACCAT
GATAAGTAAGTAATATTAAGGTACGGGAGGTACTTGGAGCGGCCGCAATAAAATATCTTTATTTTCATTA
CATCTGTGTGTTGGTTTTTTGTGTGAATCGATAGTACTAACATACGCTCTCCATCAAAACAAAACGAAAC
AAAACAAACTAGCAAAATAGGCTGTCCCCAGTGCAAGTGCAGGTGCCAGAACATTTCTCT
Features (pLannotate 1.2.2; 12 found; start..end, strand, type, name):
      7..192     +  CDS            B9D2 (fragment): B9D2_HUMAN - Also known as MKSR2. Experimental evidence at protein level: Swiss-Prot protein existence level 1. Component of the tectonic-like complex, a complex localized at the transition zone of primary cilia and acting as a barrier that prevents diffusion of transmembrane proteins between the cilia and plasma membranes. From Homo sapiens (Human).
    892..2544    +  CDS            luciferase: firefly luciferase; luc+; enhanced luc+ version of the luciferase gene
   2585..2706    -  polyA_signal   SV40 poly(A) signal: SV40 polyadenylation signal
   2729..2797    -  CDS            large T antigen (fragment): large T antigen from SV40 (simian virus 40)
   2813..2945    +  CDS            TcR (fragment): tetracycline efflux protein; tet; confers resistance to tetracycline
   3125..3713    -  rep_origin     ori: high-copy-number ColE1/pMB1/pBR322/pUC origin of replication
   3884..4744    -  CDS            AmpR: β-lactamase; bla; confers resistance to ampicillin, carbenicillin, and related antibiotics
   4745..4849    -  promoter       AmpR promoter: bla
   4876..5304    +  rep_origin     f1 ori (sequence partly withheld): f1 bacteriophage origin of replication; arrow indicates direction of (+) strand synthesis
   5336..5403    -  CDS            lacZα (fragment): LacZα fragment of β-galactosidase; lacZ fragment
   5462..5510    +  polyA_signal   poly(A) signal: synthetic polyadenylation signal
   5524..5615    +  misc_feature   pause site: RNA polymerase II transcriptional pause signal from the human α2 globin gene
