[The description below was written by a language model from this plasmid's Addgene catalogue record and pLannotate feature annotations shown in this document.]
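Description:
pGL3-TGFb1 is a firefly luciferase reporter plasmid built on Promega's pGL3 backbone, in which an 843 bp fragment of the human TGFB1 (transforming growth factor beta 1) promoter was cloned between the KpnI and HindIII sites, both of which are retained. This places the promoter fragment directly upstream of the luc+ coding sequence, the enhanced version of firefly luciferase, so that luciferase output in transfected mammalian cells reflects the transcriptional activity of the TGFB1 promoter. The luciferase transcript is terminated by an SV40 late poly(A) signal. Upstream of the insertion site, a synthetic poly(A) signal and an RNA polymerase II transcriptional pause site from the human α2 globin gene limit read-through from spurious transcription initiated elsewhere in the backbone, keeping background signal low.

In bacteria the plasmid is maintained at high copy through a ColE1/pUC-type origin and selected with ampicillin via the β-lactamase gene and its native promoter. An f1 phage origin is also present for single-stranded DNA production. The automated annotation does not label the promoter insert as such. Instead it flags a short fragment matching human B9D2 within the insert region, most likely reflecting genomic sequence near the TGFB1 locus rather than an intended coding element. The small tetracycline-resistance, lacZα and SV40 large T antigen fragments are backbone remnants with no function. The sequenced record is 5,615 nt, slightly shorter than the catalogued total of 5,661 bp. The construct is used in reporter assays to measure regulation of TGFB1 transcription, and the associated work concerns TGF-β1 autocrine signalling in epithelial–mesenchymal transition and metastasis.
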