Addgene plasmid #101762: pGL3-TGFb1
Purpose: TGFb1 promoter reporter
Depositing lab: Yuh-Shan Jou. Depositing organization: Academia Sinica. Publication: PSPC1 mediates TGF-beta1 autocrine signalling and Smad2/3 target switching to promote EMT, stemness and metastasis. Yeh HW, Hsu EC, Lee SS, Lang YD, Lin YC, Chang CY, Lee SY, Gu DL, Shih JH, Ho CM, Chen CF, Chen CT, Tu PH, Cheng CF, Chen RH, Yang RB, Jou YS. Nat Cell Biol. 2018 Apr;20(4):479-491. doi: 10.1038/s41556-018-0062-y. Epub 2018 Mar 28. PubMed 29593326.
Backbone
  Vector backbone: pGL3
  Backbone manufacturer: Promega
  Backbone size w/o insert (bp): 4818
  Total vector size (bp): 5661
  Vector type: Mammalian Expression, Luciferase
Growth in bacteria
  Bacterial resistance: Ampicillin, 100 μg/mL
  Growth temperature: 37°C
  Growth strain: DH5alpha
  Copy number: High Copy
Gene/Insert
  Gene/Insert name: transforming growth factor beta 1 promoter (alt name: TGFb1 promoter)
  Species: H. sapiens (human)
  Insert size (bp): 843
  Entrez Gene: TGFB1 (a.k.a. CED, DPD1, IBDIMDE, LAP, TGF-beta1, TGFB, TGFbeta)
  Cloning method: Restriction Enzyme; 5′ cloning site Kpn1 (not destroyed); 3′ cloning site HindIII (not destroyed)
  Sequencing primers: 5′ RVprimer3; 3′ CTAGCAAAATAGGCTGTCCC
Terms and licenses: Academic/Nonprofit Terms; Industry Terms: Not Available to Industry
How to cite: pGL3-TGFb1 was a gift from Yuh-Shan Jou (Addgene plasmid # 101762 ; http://n2t.net/addgene:101762 ; RRID:Addgene_101762)
